Addgene plasmid #55398: mCerulean-Zyxin-6
Purpose: Localization: Focal Adhesions, Excitation: 433, Emission: 475
Depositing lab: Michael Davidson. Depositing organization: Florida State University, Tallahassee. Publication: Fluorescent protein tracking and detection: fluorescent protein structure and color variants. Rizzo MA, Davidson MW, Piston DW. Cold Spring Harb Protoc. 2009 Dec;2009(12):pdb.top63. doi: 10.1101/pdb.top63. PubMed 20150100.
Backbone
  Vector backbone: mCerulean
  Backbone size w/o insert (bp): 4750
  Vector type: Mammalian Expression
  Selectable markers: Neomycin (select with G418)
Growth in bacteria
  Bacterial resistance: Kanamycin, 50 μg/mL
  Growth temperature: 37°C
  Growth strain: DH5alpha
  Copy number: High Copy
Gene/Insert
  Gene/Insert name: Zyxin (alt name: NM_003461)
  Species: H. sapiens (human)
  Entrez Gene: ZYX (a.k.a. ESP-2, HED-2)
  Promoter: CMV
  Tag / fusion protein: mCerulean (C terminal on backbone)
  Cloning method: Unknown
  Sequencing primers: 5′ CMV-F; 3′ SV40pA-R
Terms and licenses: Academic/Nonprofit Terms; Industry Terms: Not Available to Industry
Depositor comments: . Excitation = 433; Emission = 475
How to cite: mCerulean-Zyxin-6 was a gift from Michael Davidson (Addgene plasmid # 55398 ; http://n2t.net/addgene:55398 ; RRID:Addgene_55398)
