[The description below was written by a language model from this plasmid's Addgene catalogue record.]
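Description:
mCerulean-Zyxin-6 is a mammalian expression plasmid that produces human zyxin (ZYX) fused to the cyan fluorescent protein mCerulean. It is built on an mCerulean vector backbone of about 4.75 kb without the insert. In bacteria it is maintained as a high-copy plasmid under kanamycin selection. It also carries a neomycin resistance marker, so transfected mammalian cells can be selected with G418, for example to derive stable lines. The origin of replication is not stated in the record, and no feature table is provided, so the detailed layout of the backbone cannot be confirmed here.

Expression of the fusion is driven by the CMV promoter, a strong constitutive promoter in most mammalian cell types. The listed 3′ sequencing primer suggests that an SV40 polyadenylation signal lies downstream. The record places mCerulean at the C terminus of the fusion, supplied by the backbone, so zyxin would sit upstream of the fluorescent protein. The "6" in the name probably refers to the length of the linker between the two parts, but the record does not say so, and the cloning method is listed as unknown.

Zyxin is a component of focal adhesions, and the stated purpose of the construct is to label those structures. With excitation at 433 nm and emission at 475 nm, the fusion serves as a cyan marker for imaging focal adhesions by fluorescence microscopy. It belongs to a set of fluorescent protein localization constructs associated with work on fluorescent protein colour variants.
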