>Addgene plasmid #55398 | mCerulean-Zyxin-6 | depositor partial sequence | sequence record 85803 | insert sequence
GCTAGCGCTACCGGACTCAGATCTCGAGCTCAAGCTTCGAATTCCATGGCGGCCCCCCGCCCGTCTCCCG
CGATCCCCGTTTCGGTCTCGGCTCCGGCTTTTTACGCCCCGCAGAAGAAGTTCGGCCCTGTGGTGGCCCC
AAAGCCCAAAGTGAATCCCTTCCGGCCCAGGGACAGCGAGCCTCCCCCGGCACCCGGGGCCCAGCGCGCA
CAGATGGGCCGGGTGGGCGATATTCCCCCGCCGCCCCCGGAAGACTTTCCCCTGCCTCCACCTCCCCTTG
CTGGGGATGGCGACGATGCAGAGGGTGCTCTGGGAGGTGCCTTCCCGCCGCCCCCTCCCCCGATCGAGGA
ATCATTTCCCCCTGCGCCTCTGGAGGAGGAGATCTTCCCTTCCCCGCCGCCTCCTCCGGAGGAGGAGGGA
GGGCCTGAGGCCCCCATACCGCCCCCACCACAGCCCAGGGAGAAGGTGAGCAGTATTGATTTGGAGATCG
ACTCTCTGTCCTCACTGCTGGATGACATGACCAAGAATGATCCTTTCAAAGCCCGGGTGTCATCTGGATA
TGTGCCCCCACCAGTGGCCACTCCATTCAGTTCCAAGTCCAGTACCAAGCCTGCAGCCGGGGGCACAGCA
CCCCTGCCTCCTTGGAAGTCCCCTTCCAGCTCCCAGCCTCTGCCCCAGGTTCCGGCTCCGGCTCAGAGCC
AGACACAGTTCCATGTTCAGCCCCAGCCCCAGCCCAAGCCTCAGGTCCAACTCCATGTCCAGTCCCAGAC
CCAGCCTGTGTCTTTGGCTAACACCCAGCCCCGAGGGCCCCCAGCCTCATCTCCGGCTCCAGCCCCTAAG
TTTTCTCCAGTGACTCCTAAGTTTACTCCTGTGGCTTCCAAGTTCAGTCCTGGAGCCCCAGGTGGATCTG
GGTCACAACCAAATCAAAAATTGGGGCACCCCGAAGCTCTTTCTGCTGGCACAGGCTCCCCTCAACCTCC
CAGCTTCACCTATGCCCAGCAGAGGGAGAAGCCCCGAGTGCAGGAGAAGCAGCACCCCGTGCCCCCACCG
GCTCAGAACCAAAACCAGGTGCGCTCCCCTGGGGCCCCAGGGCCCCTGACTCTGAAGGAGGTGGAGGAGC
TGGAGCAGCTGACCCAGCAGCTAATGCAGGACATGGAGCATCCTCAGAGGCAGAATGTGGCTGTCAACGA
ACTCTGCGGCCGATGCCATCAACCCCTGGCCCGGGCGCAGCCAGCCGTCCGCGCTCTAGGGCAGCTGTTC
CACATCGCCTGCTTCACCTGCCACCAGTGTGCGCAGCAGCTCCAGGGCCAGCAGTTCTACAGTCTGGAGG
GGGCGCCGTACTGCGAGGGCTGTTACACTGACACCCTGGAGAAGTGTAACACCTGCGGGGAGCCCATCAC
TGACCGCATGCTGAGGGCCACGGGCAAGGCCTATCACCCGCACTGCTTCACCTGTGTGGTCTGCGCCCGC
CCCCTGGAGGGCACCTCCTTCATCGTGGACCAGGCCAACCGGCCCCACTGTGTCCCCGACTACCACAAGC
AGTACGCCCCGAGGTGCTCCGTCTGCTCTGAGCCCATCATGCCTGAGCCTGGCCGAGATGAGACTGTGCG
AGTGGTCGCCCTGGACAAGAACTTCCACATGAAGTGTTACAAGTGTGAGGACTGCGGGAAGCCCCTGTCG
ATTGAGGCAGATGACAATGGCTGCTTCCCCCTGGACGGTCACGTGCTCTGTCGGAAGTGCCACACTGCTA
GAGCCCAGACGGATCCACCGGTCGCCACCATGGTGAGCAAGGGCGAGGAGCTGTTCACCGGGGTGGTGCC
CATCCTGGTCGAGCTGGACGGCGACGTAAACGGCCACAAGTTCAGCGTGTCCGGCGAGGGCGAGGGCGAT
GCCACCTACGGCAAGCTGACCCTGAAGTTCATCTGCACCACCGGCAAGCTGCCCGTGCCCTGGCCCACCC
TCGTGACCACCCTGACCTGGGGCGTGCAGTGCTTCGCCCGCTACCCCGACCACATGAAGCAGCACGACTT
CTTCAAGTCCGCCATGCCCGAAGGCTACGTCCAGGAGCGCACCATCTTCTTCAAGGACGACGGCAACTAC
AAGACCCGCGCCGAGGTGAAGTTCGAGGGCGACACCCTGGTGAACCGCATCGAGCTGAAGGGCATCGACT
TCAAGGAGGACGGCAACATCCTGGGGCACAAGCTGGAGTACAACGCCATCAGCGACAACGTCTATATCAC
CGCCGACAAGCAGAAGAACGGCATCAAGGCCAACTTCAAGATCCGCCACAACATCGAGGACGGCAGCGTG
CAGCTCGCCGACCACTACCAGCAGAACACCCCCATCGGCGACGGCCCCGTGCTGCTGCCCGACAACCACT
ACCTGAGCACCCAGTCCAAGCTGAGCAAAGACCCCAACGAGAAGCGCGATCACATGGTCCTGCTGGAGTT
CGTGACCGCCGCCGGGATCACTCTCGGCATGGACGAGCTGTACAAGTAAAGCGGCCGCGACTCTAGATCA
TAATCAGCCATACCACATT
